Addgene plasmid #193566: CLC-EGFP
Purpose: Expresses human Clathrin Light Chain B tagged with mEGFP in mammalian cells.
Depositing lab: Justin Taraska. Depositing organization: National Heart, Lung, and Blood Institute (NHLBI). Publication: A conformational switch in clathrin light chain regulates lattice structure and endocytosis at the plasma membrane of mammalian cells. Obashi K, Sochacki KA, Strub MP, Taraska JW. Nat Commun. 2023 Feb 9;14(1):732. doi: 10.1038/s41467-023-36304-7. PubMed 36759616.
Backbone
  Vector backbone: pEGFP-N1
  Backbone manufacturer: Clontech
  Total vector size (bp): 5369
  Vector type: Mammalian Expression
Growth in bacteria
  Bacterial resistance: Kanamycin, 50 μg/mL
  Growth temperature: 37°C
  Growth strain: DH5alpha
  Copy number: Unknown
Gene/Insert
  Gene/Insert name: Clathrin light chain B
  Species: H. sapiens (human)
  Insert size (bp): 633
  GenBank ID: NM_001834.5
  Entrez Gene: CLTB (a.k.a. LCB)
  Promoter: CMV
  Tag / fusion protein: mEGFP (C terminal on backbone)
  Cloning method: Gibson Cloning
  Sequencing primers: 5′ CMV-F; 3′ SV40-pArev
Resource information
  A portion of this plasmid was derived from a plasmid made by: Addgene #79997
Terms and licenses: Academic/Nonprofit Terms; Industry Terms: Not Available to Industry
Depositor comments: Please visit https://doi.org/10.1101/2022.03.21.485138 for bioRxiv preprint.
How to cite: CLC-EGFP was a gift from Justin Taraska (Addgene plasmid # 193566 ; http://n2t.net/addgene:193566 ; RRID:Addgene_193566)
