[The description below was written by a language model from this plasmid's Addgene catalogue record and pLannotate feature annotations shown in this document.]
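Description:
CLC-EGFP is a 5,369 bp mammalian expression plasmid built on the Clontech pEGFP-N1 backbone that produces human clathrin light chain B (CLTB) fused at its C terminus to monomeric EGFP. The 633 bp CLTB coding sequence, inserted by Gibson assembly just downstream of the remaining multiple cloning site, is driven by the human cytomegalovirus immediate-early enhancer and promoter. A short linker region joins it to mEGFP, the mammalian codon-optimised EGFP carrying the A206K mutation that suppresses the weak dimerisation of GFP, which is useful when tagging a protein that assembles into dense lattices. The transcript is terminated by the SV40 polyadenylation signal. The small large T antigen fragment annotated just before that signal is probably flanking SV40 sequence carried with the terminator, not an expressed element.

The rest of the plasmid is standard for this backbone. A high-copy ColE1/pUC-type origin supports propagation in E. coli, and an f1 origin is also present. A single NeoR/KanR gene (Tn5 aminoglycoside phosphotransferase) sits behind tandem bacterial (bla) and SV40 early promoters and is followed by the HSV TK polyadenylation signal. It therefore confers kanamycin resistance in bacteria and can provide G418 selection in mammalian cells. The short ble and bGH poly(A) fragments called by the annotation software appear to be partial matches within backbone sequence, not functional parts.

The construct is intended for transient or stable expression of fluorescent clathrin light chain in mammalian cells. The associated work concerns clathrin light chain conformation, lattice structure and endocytosis at the plasma membrane, which fits its use as a marker for imaging clathrin-coated structures. Part of the plasmid was derived from an earlier deposited plasmid.
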