Features (pLannotate 1.2.2; 15 found; start..end, strand, type, name):
     79..382     +  enhancer       CMV enhancer: human cytomegalovirus immediate early enhancer
    383..586     +  promoter       CMV promoter: human cytomegalovirus (CMV) immediate early promoter
    609..689     +  misc_feature   MCS: multiple cloning site
    697..1329    +  CDS            CLTB (fragment): CLCB_HUMAN - Experimental evidence at protein level: Swiss-Prot protein existence level 1. Clathrin is the major protein of the polyhedral coat of coated pits and vesicles. From Homo sapiens (Human).
   1348..2052    +  CDS            mEGFP: enhanced GFP with monomerizing A206K mutation (Zacharias et al., 2002) mammalian codon-optimized
   2069..2152    +  CDS            large T antigen (fragment): large T antigen from SV40 (simian virus 40)
   2175..2296    +  polyA_signal   SV40 poly(A) signal: SV40 polyadenylation signal
   2330..2758    -  rep_origin     f1 ori (sequence partly withheld): f1 bacteriophage origin of replication; arrow indicates direction of (+) strand synthesis
   2785..2889    +  promoter       AmpR promoter: bla
   2891..3248    +  promoter       SV40 promoter: SV40 enhancer and early promoter
   3283..4077    +  CDS            NeoR/KanR: aminoglycoside phosphotransferase from Tn5; aph(3')-II (or nptII); confers resistance to neomycin, kanamycin, and G418 (Geneticin®)
   4098..4250    +  CDS            ble (fragment): BLE_KLEPN - Experimental evidence at protein level: Swiss-Prot protein existence level 1. Binding protein with a strong affinity to the bleomycin family of antibiotics. Binds to CL990; an antimitotic-antibiotic compound. From Klebsiella pneumoniae.
   4309..4356    +  polyA_signal   HSV TK poly(A) signal: herpes simplex virus thymidine kinase polyadenylation signal (Cole and Stacy, 1985)
   4447..4463    -  polyA_signal   bGH poly(A) signal (fragment): bovine growth hormone polyadenylation signal
   4685..5273    +  rep_origin     ori: high-copy-number ColE1/pMB1/pBR322/pUC origin of replication
>Addgene plasmid #193566 | CLC-EGFP | addgene full sequence | sequence record 380164 | Addgene NGS Result
CGTATTACCGCCATGCATTAGTTATTAATAGTAATCAATTACGGGGTCATTAGTTCATAGCCCATATATG
GAGTTCCGCGTTACATAACTTACGGTAAATGGCCCGCCTGGCTGACCGCCCAACGACCCCCGCCCATTGA
CGTCAATAATGACGTATGTTCCCATAGTAACGCCAATAGGGACTTTCCATTGACGTCAATGGGTGGAGTA
TTTACGGTAAACTGCCCACTTGGCAGTACATCAAGTGTATCATATGCCAAGTACGCCCCCTATTGACGTC
AATGACGGTAAATGGCCCGCCTGGCATTATGCCCAGTACATGACCTTATGGGACTTTCCTACTTGGCAGT
ACATCTACGTATTAGTCATCGCTATTACCATGGTGATGCGGTTTTGGCAGTACATCAATGGGCGTGGATA
GCGGTTTGACTCACGGGGATTTCCAAGTCTCCACCCCATTGACGTCAATGGGAGTTTGTTTTGGCACCAA
AATCAACGGGACTTTCCAAAATGTCGTAACAACTCCGCCCCATTGACGCAAATGGGCGGTAGGCGTGTAC
GGTGGGAGGTCTATATAAGCAGAGCTGGTTTAGTGAACCGTCAGATCCGCTAGCGCTACCGGACTCAGAT
CTCGAGCTCAAGCTTCGAATTCTGCAGTCGACGGTACCGCGGGCCCGGGATCCACCGGTCGCCACCATGG
CTGATGACTTTGGCTTCTTCTCGTCGTCGGAGAGTGGTGCCCCGGAGGCGGCGGAGGAGGACCCGGCGGC
CGCCTTCCTGGCCCAGCAGGAGAGCGAGATTGCAGGCATAGAGAACGACGAGGGCTTCGGGGCACCTGCC
GGCAGCCATGCGGCCCCCGCACAGCCGGGCCCCACGAGTGGGGCTGGTTCTGAGGACATGGGGACCACAG
TCAATGGAGATGTGTTTCAGGAGGCCAACGGTCCTGCTGATGGCTACGCAGCCATTGCCCAGGCTGACAG
GCTGACCCAGGAGCCTGAGAGCATCCGCAAGTGGCGAGAGGAGCAGAGGAAACGGCTGCAAGAGCTGGAT
GCTGCATCTAAGGTCACGGAACAGGAATGGCGGGAGAAGGCCAAGAAGGACCTGGAGGAGTGGAACCAGC
GCCAGAGTGAACAAGTAGAGAAGAACAAGATCAACAACCGGGCATCCGAGGAGGCTTTCGTGAAGGAATC
CAAGGAGGAGACCCCAGGCACAGAGTGGGAGAAGGTGGCCCAGCTATGTGACTTCAACCCCAAGAGCAGC
AAGCAGTGCAAAGATGTGTCCCGCCTGCGCTCGGTGCTCATGTCCCTGAAGCAGACGCCACTGTCCCGCG
GCGGATCCGGAGGGTCTGAGGAGCTGTTCACCGGGGTGGTGCCCATCCTGGTCGAGCTGGACGGCGACGT
AAACGGCCACAAGTTCAGCGTGTCCGGCGAGGGCGAGGGCGATGCCACCTACGGCAAGCTGACCCTGAAG
TTCATCTGCACCACCGGCAAGCTGCCCGTGCCCTGGCCCACCCTCGTGACCACCCTGACCTACGGCGTGC
AGTGCTTCAGCCGCTACCCCGACCACATGAAGCAGCACGACTTCTTCAAGTCCGCCATGCCCGAAGGCTA
CGTCCAGGAGCGCACCATCTTCTTCAAGGACGACGGCAACTACAAGACCCGCGCCGAGGTGAAGTTCGAG
GGCGACACCCTGGTGAACCGCATCGAGCTGAAGGGCATCGACTTCAAGGAGGACGGCAACATCCTGGGGC
ACAAGCTGGAGTACAACTACAACAGCCACAACGTCTATATCATGGCCGACAAGCAGAAGAACGGCATCAA
GGTGAACTTCAAGATCCGCCACAACATCGAGGACGGCAGCGTGCAGCTCGCCGACCACTACCAGCAGAAC
ACCCCCATCGGCGACGGCCCCGTGCTGCTGCCCGACAACCACTACCTGAGCACCCAGTCCAAGCTGAGCA
AAGACCCCAACGAGAAGCGCGATCACATGGTCCTGCTGGAGTTCGTGACCGCCGCCGGGATCACTCTCGG
CATGGACGAGCTGTACAAGTAAAGCGGCCGCGACTCTAGATCATAATCAGCCATACCACATTTGTAGAGG
TTTTACTTGCTTTAAAAAACCTCCCACACCTCCCCCTGAACCTGAAACATAAAATGAATGCAATTGTTGT
TGTTAACTTGTTTATTGCAGCTTATAATGGTTACAAATAAAGCAATAGCATCACAAATTTCACAAATAAA
GCATTTTTTTCACTGCATTCTAGTTGTGGTTTGTCCAAACTCATCAATGTATCTTAAGGCGTAAATTGTA
AGCGTTAATATTTTGTTAAAATTCGCGTTAAATTTTTGTTAAATCAGCTCATTTTTTAACCAATAGGCCG
AAATCGGCAAAATCCCTTATAAATCAAAAGAATAGACCGAGATAGGGT
[37 nt withheld, positions 2429-2465]
AAAGAACGTGGACTCCAACGTCAAAGG
[49 nt withheld, positions 2493-2541]
T
[91 nt withheld, positions 2543-2633]
G
[124 nt withheld, positions 2635-2758]
CAGGTGGCACTTTTCGGGGAAATGTGCGCGGAACCCCTATTTGTTTATTTTTCTAAATACATTCAAATAT
GTATCCGCTCATGAGACAATAACCCTGATAAATGCTTCAATAATATTGAAAAAGGAAGAGTCCTGAGGCG
GAAAGAACCAGCTGTGGAATGTGTGTCAGTTAGGGTGTGGAAAGTCCCCAGGCTCCCCAGCAGGCAGAAG
TATGCAAAGCATGCATCTCAATTAGTCAGCAACCAGGTGTGGAAAGTCCCCAGGCTCCCCAGCAGGCAGA
AGTATGCAAAGCATGCATCTCAATTAGTCAGCAACCATAGTCCCGCCCCTAACTCCGCCCATCCCGCCCC
TAACTCCGCCCAGTTCCGCCCATTCTCCGCCCCATGGCTGACTAATTTTTTTTATTTATGCAGAGGCCGA
GGCCGCCTCGGCCTCTGAGCTATTCCAGAAGTAGTGAGGAGGCTTTTTTGGAGGCCTAGGCTTTTGCAAA
GATCGATCAAGAGACAGGATGAGGATCGTTTCGCATGATTGAACAAGATGGATTGCACGCAGGTTCTCCG
GCCGCTTGGGTGGAGAGGCTATTCGGCTATGACTGGGCACAACAGACAATCGGCTGCTCTGATGCCGCCG
TGTTCCGGCTGTCAGCGCAGGGGCGCCCGGTTCTTTTTGTCAAGACCGACCTGTCCGGTGCCCTGAATGA
ACTGCAAGACGAGGCAGCGCGGCTATCGTGGCTGGCCACGACGGGCGTTCCTTGCGCAGCTGTGCTCGAC
GTTGTCACTGAAGCGGGAAGGGACTGGCTGCTATTGGGCGAAGTGCCGGGGCAGGATCTCCTGTCATCTC
ACCTTGCTCCTGCCGAGAAAGTATCCATCATGGCTGATGCAATGCGGCGGCTGCATACGCTTGATCCGGC
TACCTGCCCATTCGACCACCAAGCGAAACATCGCATCGAGCGAGCACGTACTCGGATGGAAGCCGGTCTT
GTCGATCAGGATGATCTGGACGAAGAGCATCAGGGGCTCGCGCCAGCCGAACTGTTCGCCAGGCTCAAGG
CGAGCATGCCCGACGGCGAGGATCTCGTCGTGACCCATGGCGATGCCTGCTTGCCGAATATCATGGTGGA
AAATGGCCGCTTTTCTGGATTCATCGACTGTGGCCGGCTGGGTGTGGCGGACCGCTATCAGGACATAGCG
TTGGCTACCCGTGATATTGCTGAAGAGCTTGGCGGCGAATGGGCTGACCGCTTCCTCGTGCTTTACGGTA
TCGCCGCTCCCGATTCGCAGCGCATCGCCTTCTATCGCCTTCTTGACGAGTTCTTCTGAGCGGGACTCTG
GGGTTCGAAATGACCGACCAAGCGACGCCCAACCTGCCATCACGAGATTTCGATTCCACCGCCGCCTTCT
ATGAAAGGTTGGGCTTCGGAATCGTTTTCCGGGACGCCGGCTGGATGATCCTCCAGCGCGGGGATCTCAT
GCTGGAGTTCTTCGCCCACCCTAGGGGGAGGCTAACTGAAACACGGAAGGAGACAATACCGGAAGGAACC
CGCGCTATGACGGCAATAAAAAGACAGAATAAAACGCACGGTGTTGGGTCGTTTGTTCATAAACGCGGGG
TTCGGTCCCAGGGCTGGCACTCTGTCGATACCCCACCGAGACCCCATTGGGGCCAATACGCCCGCGTTTC
TTCCTTTTCCCCACCCCACCCCCCAAGTTCGGGTGAAGGCCCAGGGCTCGCAGCCAACGTCGGGGCGGCA
GGCCCTGCCATAGCCTCAGGTTACTCATATATACTTTAGATTGATTTAAAACTTCATTTTTAATTTAAAA
GGATCTAGGTGAAGATCCTTTTTGATAATCTCATGACCAAAATCCCTTAACGTGAGTTTTCGTTCCACTG
AGCGTCAGACCCCGTAGAAAAGATCAAAGGATCTTCTTGAGATCCTTTTTTTCTGCGCGTAATCTGCTGC
TTGCAAACAAAAAAACCACCGCTACCAGCGGTGGTTTGTTTGCCGGATCAAGAGCTACCAACTCTTTTTC
CGAAGGTAACTGGCTTCAGCAGAGCGCAGATACCAAATACTGTTCTTCTAGTGTAGCCGTAGTTAGGCCA
CCACTTCAAGAACTCTGTAGCACCGCCTACATACCTCGCTCTGCTAATCCTGTTACCAGTGGCTGCTGCC
AGTGGCGATAAGTCGTGTCTTACCGGGTTGGACTCAAGACGATAGTTACCGGATAAGGCGCAGCGGTCGG
GCTGAACGGGGGGTTCGTGCACACAGCCCAGCTTGGAGCGAACGACCTACACCGAACTGAGATACCTACA
GCGTGAGCTATGAGAAAGCGCCACGCTTCCCGAAGGGAGAAAGGCGGACAGGTATCCGGTAAGCGGCAGG
GTCGGAACAGGAGAGCGCACGAGGGAGCTTCCAGGGGGAAACGCCTGGTATCTTTATAGTCCTGTCGGGT
TTCGCCACCTCTGACTTGAGCGTCGATTTTTGTGATGCTCGTCAGGGGGGCGGAGCCTATGGAAAAACGC
CAGCAACGCGGCCTTTTTACGGTTCCTGGCCTTTTGCTGGCCTTTTGCTCACATGTTCTTTCCTGCGTTA
TCCCCTGATTCTGTGGATAAC
